Addgene plasmid #147432: pAc5.1B-lambdaN-HA-DmNot1_1149-2505-dsRNAres_R
Purpose: Insect Expression of DmNot1_1149-2505-dsRNAres
Depositing lab: Elisa Izaurralde. Depositing organization: Max Planck Institute for Developmental Biology. Publication: NOT10 and C2orf29/NOT11 form a conserved module of the CCR4-NOT complex that docks onto the NOT1 N-terminal domain. Bawankar P, Loh B, Wohlbold L, Schmidt S, Izaurralde E. RNA Biol. 2013 Feb;10(2):228-44. doi: 10.4161/rna.23018. Epub 2013 Jan 9. PubMed 23303381.
Backbone
  Vector backbone: Unknown
  Vector type: Insect Expression
Growth in bacteria
  Bacterial resistance: Ampicillin, 100 μg/mL
  Growth temperature: 37°C
  Growth strain: DH5alpha
  Copy number: Low Copy
Gene/Insert
  Gene/Insert name: DmNot1_1149-2505-dsRNAres
  Species: D. melanogaster (fly)
  Mutation: 6 silent mutations compared to the sequence given by NCBI: NM_001103772.2.
  Entrez Gene: Not1 (a.k.a. Dmel_CG34407, CG1874, CG1884, CG34407, Dmel\CG34407, Dmel_CG1874, Dmel_CG1884, NOT, NOT1, anon-EST:Liang-1.29, anon-WO0118547.221, clone 1.29, not1)
  Cloning method: Unknown
Terms and licenses: Academic/Nonprofit Terms; Industry Terms: Not Available to Industry
Depositor comments: Plasmids from this collection were made available to the research community and donated after the lab closed. Please note that the sequence provided by the depositing laboratory may be theoretical/predicted or based on Sanger sequencing results. There may be discrepancies between sequencing results obtained by Addgene and the depositor sequence. If an Addgene verified sequence is not available, please contact before placing your order to request that our lab fully sequence the plasmid.
How to cite: pAc5.1B-lambdaN-HA-DmNot1_1149-2505-dsRNAres_R was a gift from Elisa Izaurralde (Addgene plasmid # 147432 ; http://n2t.net/addgene:147432 ; RRID:Addgene_147432)
