[The description below was written by a language model from this plasmid's Addgene catalogue record and pLannotate feature annotations shown in this document.]
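Description:
pAc5.1B-lambdaN-HA-DmNot1_1149-2505-dsRNAres_R is an insect-cell expression plasmid of about 9.5 kb. The catalogue lists the backbone as unknown, although the name and the annotated parts point to a pAc5.1-type vector. It is propagated in E. coli through a ColE1/pUC-family origin and selected with ampicillin via the bla gene and its promoter. The record lists it as low copy even though the origin is annotated as a high-copy type. A short tetracycline-resistance fragment and a sliver of SV40 large T antigen are also annotated; these appear to be non-functional backbone remnants.

Expression is driven by the Drosophila actin 5C promoter, a strong constitutive promoter used in fly cell lines, and the transcript ends at an SV40 polyadenylation signal. The open reading frame starts with a fragment of the bacteriophage lambda N protein, the peptide that binds BoxB RNA hairpins. An HA epitope follows (annotated as a partial 3xHA match), and then residues 1149–2505 of Drosophila melanogaster Not1, the scaffold subunit of the CCR4-NOT deadenylase complex. The annotation tool labels this region by homology to mouse Cnot1, but the catalogue identifies it as the fly gene. A vector-derived V5 tag lies downstream of the insert; the record does not say whether it is translated in frame.

The insert carries six silent mutations relative to the reference transcript. The "dsRNAres" label indicates a coding sequence made resistant to dsRNA-mediated knockdown. That design suits complementation experiments in cells depleted of endogenous Not1. The lambdaN fusion also allows the fragment to be tethered to BoxB-containing reporter mRNAs to test its effect on mRNA expression, while the HA tag allows detection and pulldown.
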