Features (pLannotate 1.2.2; 11 found; start..end, strand, type, name):
     56..2568    +  promoter       Ac5 promoter: Drosophila melanogaster actin 5C promoter
   2588..2653    +  CDS            N (fragment): REGN_LAMBD - Experimental evidence at protein level: Swiss-Prot protein existence level 1. Plays a role as a transcriptional antitermination factor that allows the virus to initiate its lytic phase. Activates expression of the delayed viral early genes by modifying host RNA polymerase (RNAP) into a form that is resistant to termination signals. This antitermination function requires the host NusA protein which serves to stabilize the interaction between antitermination protein N and host RNA polymerase. From Escherichia phage lambda (Bacteriophage lambda).
   2678..2704    +  CDS            3xHA (fragment): three tandem HA epitope tags
   2726..6772    +  CDS            Cnot1 (fragment): CNOT1_MOUSE - Also known as Kiaa1007. Experimental evidence at protein level: Swiss-Prot protein existence level 1. Scaffolding component of the CCR4-NOT complex which is one of the major cellular mRNA deadenylases and is linked to various cellular processes including bulk mRNA degradation, miRNA-mediated repression, translational repression during translational initiation and general transcription regulation. Additional complex functions may be a consequence of its influence on mRNA expression. Its scaffolding function implies its interaction with the catalytic complex module and diverse RNA-
   6819..6860    +  CDS            V5 tag: epitope tag from simian virus 5
   6960..7094    -  polyA_signal   SV40 poly(A) signal: SV40 polyadenylation signal
   7117..7201    -  CDS            large T antigen (fragment): large T antigen from SV40 (simian virus 40)
   7202..7672    +  CDS            TcR (fragment): tetracycline efflux protein; tet; confers resistance to tetracycline
   7716..8304    -  rep_origin     ori: high-copy-number ColE1/pMB1/pBR322/pUC origin of replication
   8475..9335    -  CDS            AmpR: β-lactamase; bla; confers resistance to ampicillin, carbenicillin, and related antibiotics
   9336..9440    -  promoter       AmpR promoter: bla
>Addgene plasmid #147432 | pAc5.1B-lambdaN-HA-DmNot1_1149-2505-dsRNAres_R | depositor full sequence | sequence record 289879 | Full Sequence
CTTCAAGGAATTAATTCTATATTCTAAAAACACAAATGATACTTCTAAAAAAAATCATGAATGGCATCAA
CTCTGAATCAAATCTTTGCAGATGCACCTACTTCTCATTTCCACTGTCACATCATTTTTCCAGATCTCGC
TGCCTGTTATGTGGCCCACAAACCAAGACACGTTTTATGGCCATTAAAGCTGGCTGATCGTCGCCAAACA
CCAAATACATATCAATATGTACATTCGAGAAAGAAGCGATCAAAGAAGCGTCTTCGGGCGAGTAGGAGAA
TGCGGAGGAGAAGGAGAACGAGCTGATCTAGTATCTCTCCACAATCCAATGCCAACTGACCAACTGGCCA
TATTCGGAGCAATTTGAAGCCAATTTCCATCGCCTGGCGATCGCTCCATTCTTGGCTATATGTTTTTCAC
CGTTCCCGGGGCCATTTTCAAAGACTCGTCGGTAAGATAAGATTGTGTCACTCGCTGTCTCTCTTCATTT
GTCGAAGAATGCTGAGGAATTTCGCGATGACGTCGGCGAGTATTTTGAAGAATGAGAATAATTTGTATTT
ATACGAAAATCAGTTAGTGGAATTTTCTACAAAAACATGTTATCTATAGATAATTTTGTTGCAAAATATG
TTGACTATGACAAAGATTGTATGTATATACCTTTAATGTATTCTCATTTTCTTATGTATTTATAATGGCA
ATGATGATACTGATGATATTTTAAGATGATGCCAGACCACAGGCTGATTTCTGCGTCTTTTGCCGAACGC
AGTGCATGTGCGGTTGTTGTTTTTTGGAATAGTTTCAATTTTCGGACTGTCCGCTTTGATTTCAGTTTCT
TGGCTTATTCAAAAAGCAAAGTAAAGCCAAAAAAGCGAGATGGCAATACCAAATGCGGCAAAACGGTAGT
GGAAGGAAAGGGGTGCGGGGCAGCGGAAGGAAGGGTGGGGCGGGGCGTGGCGGGGTCTGTGGCTGGGCGC
GACGTCACCGACGTTGGAGCCACTCCTTTGACCATGTGTGCGTGTGTGTATTATTCGTGTCTCGCCACTC
GCCGGTTGTTTTTTTCTTTTTATCTCGCTCTCTCTAGCGCCATCTCGTACGCATGCTCAACGCACCGCAT
GTTGCCGTGTCCTTTATGCGTCATTTTGGCTCGAAATAGGCAATTATTTAAACAAAGATTAGTCAACGAA
AACGCTAAAATAAATAAGTCTACAATATGGTTACTTATTGCCATGTGTGTGCAGCCAACGATAGCAACAA
AAGCAACAACACAGTGGCTTTCCCTCTTTCACTTTTTGTTTGCAAGCGCGTGCGAGCAAGACGGCACGAC
CGGCAAACGCAATTACGCTGACAAAGAGCAGACGAAGTTTTGGCCGAAAAACATCAAGGCGCCTGATACG
AATGCATTTGCAATAACAATTGCGATATTTAATATTGTTTATGAAGCTGTTTGACTTCAAAACACACAAA
AAAAAAAATAAAACAAATTATTTGAAAGAGAATTAGGAATCGGACAGCTTATCGTTACGGGCTAACAGCA
CACCGAGACGAAATAGCTTACCTGACGTCACAGCCTCTGGAAGAACTGCCGCCAAGCAGAGAGAGAGAGA
AAAAGAGGGAGAGCAGCTTAGACCGCATGTGCTTGTGTGTGAGGCGTCTCTCTCTTCGTCTCCTGTTTGC
GCAAACGCATAGACTGCACTGAGAAAATCGATTACCTATTTTTTATGAATGAATATTTGCACTATTACTA
TTCAAAACTATTAAGATAGCAATCACATTCAATAGCCAAATACTATACCACCTGAGCGATGCAACGAAAT
GATCAATTTGAGCAAAAATGCTGCATATTTAGGACGGCATCATTATAGAAATGCTTCTTGCTGTGTACTT
TTCTCTCGTCTGGCAGCTGTTTCGCCGTTATTGTTAAAACCGGCTTAAGTTAGGTGTGTTTTCTACGACT
AGTGATGCCCCTACTAGAAGATGTGTGTTGCACAAATGTCCCTGAATAACCAATTTGAAGTGCAGATAGC
AGTAAACGTAAGCTAATATGAATATTATTTAACTGTAATGTTTTAATATCGCTGGACATTACTAATAAAC
CCACTATAAACACATGTACATATGTATGTTTTGGCATACAATGAGTAGTTGGGGAAAAAATGTGTAAAAG
CACCGTGACCATCACAGCATAAAGATAACCAGCTGAAGTATCGAATATGAGTAACCCCCAAATTGAATCA
CATGCCGCAACTGATAGGACCCATGGAAGTACACTCTTCATGGCGATATACAAGACACACACAAGCACGA
ACACCCAGTTGCGGAGGAAATTCTCCGTAAATGAAAACCCAATCGGCGAACAATTCATACCCATATATGG
TAAAAGTTTTGAACGCGACTTGAGAGCGGAGAGCATTGCGGCTGATAAGGTTTTAGCGCTAAGCGGGCTT
TATAAAACGGGCTGCGGGACCAGTTTTCATATCACTACCGTTTGAGTTCTTGTGCTGTGTGGATACTCCT
CCCGACACAAAGCCGCTCCATCAGCCAGCAGTCGTCTAATCCAGAGACCCCGGATCGGGGTACCAACATG
GACGCACAAACACGACGACGTGAGCGTCGCGCTGAGAAACAAGCTCAATGGAAAGCTGCAAACGGTGGAT
CTCCTCCACATATGGCTTACCCATACGATGTTCCAGATTACGCTCCTCCAAGCTTAATTAAGGTGCCACC
AGAGCCTGTGCAGGACAAAACTGCCTTTATTTTCAACAACTTGAGCCAGCTGAACATACCGCAGAAGTGC
GATGAGATAAAGGAGATTATGACCAAGGAGTATTGGCCGTGGCTAGCGCAATATCTGGTCCTCAAACGCG
CATCAATGGAGTTCAACTTCCACACACTATATTACAACTTTTTGGATGCCCTTAAAAACGGCGAGATCAA
CCGATTCGTAACCAAAGAGACCCTACGCAACATCAAGGTACTCTTGCGCTCCGATAAGGGAGTTATTAAT
TTCTCCGATCGAAGTCTGTTGAAGAACCTCGGACACTGGTTGGGCATGATGACCTTAGGTCGCAATCGCC
CCATCCTGCAGTTGGATCTGGATCTTAAATCCCTTTTGGCTGAGGCTTACCACAAGGGCCAGCAGGAACT
GCTTTTTGTGGTTCCTTTCGTAGCCAAGATCCTTGAGTCATCCGCCAAGTCTCGCATCTTCCGATCGCCC
AATCCATGGACAATGGGTATCATGTACGTGCTTGCTGAGCTTCACCAGGAGCCAGACCTTAAGCTGAACC
TGAAGTTTGAAATCGAAGTACTCTGCAAAACACTTAATCTGGAGTTGGCCAAGTTGCGACAAGTGATCTA
CCTGAAGGATCCCAATCGAACTCACCGGATTGAAGAGCAGATGTCGCAACCAAAACCGAAACAACTTGAG
CCAGTGGCTTCTGCGCCAGCTCTACCGCGTGAACAGCAATCCCCGGCACAACCTCCGCCACCACCACAAC
AGCAGCAACCACCGCAGCAGCAGGTACCTCCACCGCCATCCTCTGCGGACGTGGACGCCCAAAATGCGGC
CGCTATGATGATGGCAGCGGGCGGAGCTAATAGTACTCCTGGATCGGTATCTTCGCCCAATCTACCCACC
GATTCCAGCCAGGTGGCACTACCGCCACCAGAGCCGCGCTATTCATACGTGGACGTAAACGTGAGCAACT
TCCAGCTTATTGGTCAGCAGTTGGTACTGCCACCCAATACTCCGTTCCTGCACGCCAATCCCGGAATCAA
ACACATGGTCGTCAACGCCGTGGAGCGCACGATAACCGACTGGTTGCAGCCTATTGTGGACCGAAGCATC
CGCATTGCCTGTGCCACCACCGAGCAGATCATCCGCAAGGACTTCGCCCTGGATGCTGACGAGAACCGAA
TGCGCACTGCCGCTCATCAGATGGTACGAAACCTTGCCGCCGGCATGGCCATGATTACCGGTAAGGATGA
GATAGCGCGTGCTATTAGCCAGAATCTGCACAAGGCCTTGCTGTCGGGTCTAAATGGGATGCCCAGCATG
GCTGAGATCCAAGCTGCTGCTATGCAGTTAGCCAGCGAAAATGTTGAGCTAGTTTGCGCTTTCATTCAGA
AAACATCTGCTGAAAAGGCAGCCGCAGAGATCGATAGGCGTCTAAGCACCGATTTCGAGACCAGAAAAAT
TGCTCGTGAAGAGGGCAACCGCTTTGTGGACGCCCAGATCCTCACCTATCAACAGGAGCGTCTTCCAGAA
GCAGTGCGCATCAAGGTGGGCGCGGCTCCAGCTACACTTTATGCTGTGTACTCGGAGTTCGCTAGAAGCA
TACCTGGCTTCCAGCAGATGAGCGATCGCGATATTGCCCTGTTTGTGCCCAAGCCGACGGATTTGTCTCA
GCCAAATGTGTTTGCTAATGATGATAGCATGGTATACGGGGAACTGGCTAGCAAAATGGAGGCCTTCATG
AACACGGCAATCGGAGTGCCGACACTCCAGATCCAGGCTAGCAAGATGCACATGCTACTCAACGCCCTGA
TAGCGACGCGTCGACTGCGTGACCAAGAGTCTGCCTTTAATCTGCTGACCCGCGCGGTCGAGGGTTTGAC
CGAAGGATTGGTCAATATGCATGAAAACATGGAGCAAATGAAGATGTACCAAAACATCCATCTCCGTATC
CTTGGCTTGCTGAACAACAGTTTCGGTGCTCCAAACACAGAGCGAGCGGTAACAAAGTGTTTCTTCGATA
TCCGAGAGGAGGTGCGATATAACGTGGAGGCAGCTCGCGCTTTGATTACGTCGCACTTTGTCAATCTGAA
TCAGTTTGACGGAATGCTACGCGACTGCATGGACAACGGAAACAATTATGTGGCTATATCGTTCGGTATC
GCACTGCTGGAGCGCCTCATCATGGACGATCGAGTGATTAATATTGTTTCGGACAACGAATTCATGGCAA
CTGTTGAGCTGCTAGGTAGGCTGACCCAACACCGTCACCGCTACCCCGAGTGTATCGTCAACGCCATCGA
CACCCTGTGGTCCGGCAATTTCAATAGCTCCTCCGATTATTCCCCCTTTAATGGAAACGACCGCTATCTG
AGCGGCGCTAGCCACTATATTCATAGCGGAATGCACCATGTCCGCTCGTGTGACACCGACGACCCCCCCG
GACTCCAGGAAAAAACCGAATTCTTGTTGAAAGACTGGGTGGCCTTGTATACCCAGCAAAATCAACAATC
GACCCGTGACGCCCGTAATTTTGGCGCCTTCGTGCAAAAAATGAATACCTACGGCATTTTGAAGACCGAT
GATCTGATTACGCGCTTCTTTCGTCAAGCTACCCATATCTGTACCGACGTCGTCTATCGTATGTTTGCTG
AACCCAGCCTTCCCATTAATCAAGCTAAGAATAAAATTTTTCAATGGATTGACGCCTTTGTGCACTTGAT
CGCCATGCTGGTCCGCCATTCGGGAGAGGCCGGCAACCCCACGACGAAAATTAATTTGCTCAATAAAGTC
TTGGGAATCGTCTTGGGCACCTTGATCAAAGATCACGAAATGCGCGGAGTGTCCTTTCAACAAGTGGGAT
ATCACCGTTTTTTTATGATGTTGTTTATGGAATTGTGTACCGCTGACGTCATCCTGGAAAGCTTGATGCA
TAGCATCGTCAGCGCTTTTGCTTACACATATCACTTGTTGAATCCCAGCGTGGCTCCGGGATTCTGCTTT
GCTTGGTTGGAGCTCATTTCGCATCGCGTCTTCCTGGGCCGCATCCTGGTCCAAATTCCCGGGCAAAAGG
GCTGGCCACTTTACGCTCAATTGCTGCAGGACCTTTTTAAATATCTTGCGCCCTTCTTACGCAACACTGA
GCTCGGCAAACCAGTCCAGCTTTTGTACAAGGGGACGCTACGTGTTCTGCTCGTTCTGCTTCACGACTTC
CCGGAGTTCTTGTGCGACTATCATTTTGGGTTCTGTGACACCATCCCGCCCAATTGCGTCCAGATGCGTA
ACATCATCCTGTCGGCGTTTCCGCGCAACATGCGCTTGCCCGATCCCTTCACGCCCAACCTAAAAGTGGA
CATGCTGTCGGACAGTAGTAATGCGCCTAAGGTGCTCAGTAGCTACATTATGAACATCCAGCCCGCGAAC
TTTAAGAAGGATTTGGACTCGTACCTCAAGGCCCGGGCGCCAGTTACTTTTCTATCGGAATTACGTGGTC
ACTTGCAGGTGACAAGCGAGCCAGGAACTCGTTACAACATGGCGCTGATGAATGCTCTGGTCATGTATGT
GGGAACTCAGGCGATTGCTTTGATCAGAAACAAAAACTTTGTGCCCAACACCTCGAACATAGCACACAGC
GCCCACATGGATATCTTCCAGAATCTTGCTGTTGACTTGGATACGGAGGGTCGCTATCTGTTCTTGAATG
CGATTGCGAACCAGTTGCGCTATCCCAACAGCCACACGCACTACTTCAGCTGTGCGGTGCTGCATCTGTT
TGCCGAGGCCAACTCGGAGGCAATTCAGGAGCAGATCACTCGCGTACTTCTGGAACGATTGATCGTGAAC
CGCCCGCATCCTTGGGGACTGTTGATCACTTTTATTGAGCTGATCAAAAATCCCATCTACAAGTTCTGGG
ACCATGACTTTGTGCACTGTGCGCCAGAGATCACCAAGCTCTTTGAATCGGTGGCCCGTTCCTGTCTGGC
CAAGTCGAACGTCACCCAGCAGTTGAACATGCCCGTCGTCGATGGCGAGGGCCAGGAGGTAGCCACCATC
AACTGATCTAGAGGGCCCGCGGTTCGAAGGTAAGCCTATCCCTAACCCTCTCCTCGGTCTCGATTCTACG
CGTACCGGTCATCATCACCATCACCATTGAGTTTAAACCCGCTGATCAGCCTCGACTGTGCCTTCTAAGG
CCTGAGCTCGCTGATCAGCCTCGATCGAGGATCCAGACATGATAAGATACATTGATGAGTTTGGACAAAC
CACAACTAGAATGCAGTGAAAAAAATGCTTTATTTGTGAAATTTGTGATGCTATTGCTTTATTTGTAACC
ATTATAAGCTGCAATAAACAAGTTAACAACAACAATTGCATTCATTTTATGTTTCAGGTTCAGGGGGAGG
TGTGGGAGGTTTTTTAAAGCAAGTAAAACCTCTACAAATGTGGTATGGCTGATTATGATCAGTCGACCGA
TGCCCTTGAGAGCCTTCAACCCAGTCAGCTCCTTCCGGTGGGCGCGGGGCATGACTATCGTCGCCGCACT
TATGACTGTCTTCTTTATCATGCAACTCGTAGGACAGGTGCCGGCAGCGCTCTGGGTCATTTTCGGCGAG
GACCGCTTTCGCTGGAGCGCGACGATGATCGGCCTGTCGCTTGCGGTATTCGGAATCTTGCACGCCCTCG
CTCAAGCCTTCGTCACTGGTCCCGCCACCAAACGTTTCGGCGAGAAGCAGGCCATTATCGCCGGCATGGC
GGCCGACGCGCTGGGCTACGTCTTGCTGGCGTTCGCGACGCGAGGCTGGATGGCCTTCCCCATTATGATT
CTTCTCGCTTCCGGCGGCATCGGGATGCCCGCGTTGCAGGCCATGCTGTCCAGGCAGGTAGATGACGACC
ATCAGGGACAGCTTCAAGGATCGCTCGCGGCTCTTACCAGCCAGCAAAAGGCCAGGAACCGTAAAAAGGC
CGCGTTGCTGGCGTTTTTCCATAGGCTCCGCCCCCCTGACGAGCATCACAAAAATCGACGCTCAAGTCAG
AGGTGGCGAAACCCGACAGGACTATAAAGATACCAGGCGTTTCCCCCTGGAAGCTCCCTCGTGCGCTCTC
CTGTTCCGACCCTGCCGCTTACCGGATACCTGTCCGCCTTTCTCCCTTCGGGAAGCGTGGCGCTTTCTCA
ATGCTCACGCTGTAGGTATCTCAGTTCGGTGTAGGTCGTTCGCTCCAAGCTGGGCTGTGTGCACGAACCC
CCCGTTCAGCCCGACCGCTGCGCCTTATCCGGTAACTATCGTCTTGAGTCCAACCCGGTAAGACACGACT
TATCGCCACTGGCAGCAGCCACTGGTAACAGGATTAGCAGAGCGAGGTATGTAGGCGGTGCTACAGAGTT
CTTGAAGTGGTGGCCTAACTACGGCTACACTAGAAGGACAGTATTTGGTATCTGCGCTCTGCTGAAGCCA
GTTACCTTCGGAAAAAGAGTTGGTAGCTCTTGATCCGGCAAACAAACCACCGCTGGTAGCGGTGGTTTTT
TTGTTTGCAAGCAGCAGATTACGCGCAGAAAAAAAGGATCTCAAGAAGATCCTTTGATCTTTTCTACGGG
GTCTGACGCTCAGTGGAACGAAAACTCACGTTAAGGGATTTTGGTCATGAGATTATCAAAAAGGATCTTC
ACCTAGATCCTTTTAAATTAAAAATGAAGTTTTAAATCAATCTAAAGTATATATGAGTAAACTTGGTCTG
ACAGTTACCAATGCTTAATCAGTGAGGCACCTATCTCAGCGATCTGTCTATTTCGTTCATCCATAGTTGC
CTGACTCCCCGTCGTGTAGATAACTACGATACGGGAGGGCTTACCATCTGGCCCCAGTGCTGCAATGATA
CCGCGAGACCCACGCTCACCGGCTCCAGATTTATCAGCAATAAACCAGCCAGCCGGAAGGGCCGAGCGCA
GAAGTGGTCCTGCAACTTTATCCGCCTCCATCCAGTCTATTAATTGTTGCCGGGAAGCTAGAGTAAGTAG
TTCGCCAGTTAATAGTTTGCGCAACGTTGTTGCCATTGCTGCAGGCATCGTGGTGTCACGCTCGTCGTTT
GGTATGGCTTCATTCAGCTCCGGTTCCCAACGATCAAGGCGAGTTACATGATCCCCCATGTTGTGCAAAA
AAGCGGTTAGCTCCTTCGGTCCTCCGATCGTTGTCAGAAGTAAGTTGGCCGCAGTGTTATCACTCATGGT
TATGGCAGCACTGCATAATTCTCTTACTGTCATGCCATCCGTAAGATGCTTTTCTGTGACTGGTGAGTAC
TCAACCAAGTCATTCTGAGAATAGTGTATGCGGCGACCGAGTTGCTCTTGCCCGGCGTCAACACGGGATA
ATACCGCGCCACATAGCAGAACTTTAAAAGTGCTCATCATTGGAAAACGTTCTTCGGGGCGAAAACTCTC
AAGGATCTTACCGCTGTTGAGATCCAGTTCGATGTAACCCACTCGTGCACCCAACTGATCTTCAGCATCT
TTTACTTTCACCAGCGTTTCTGGGTGAGCAAAAACAGGAAGGCAAAATGCCGCAAAAAAGGGAATAAGGG
CGACACGGAAATGTTGAATACTCATACTCTTCCTTTTTCAATATTATTGAAGCATTTATCAGGGTTATTG
TCTCATGAGCGGATACATATTTGAATGTATTTAGAAAAATAAACAAATAGGGGTTCCGCGCACATTTCCC
CGAAAAGTGCCACCTGACGTCTAAGAAACCATTATTATCATGACATTAACCTATAAAAATAGGCGTATCA
CGAGGCCCTTTCGT
